Addgene plasmid #145606: pGBW-m4046763
Purpose: Bacterial Expression plasmid for SARS-CoV-2 M (membrane)
Depositing lab: Ginkgo Bioworks & Benjie Chen. Depositing organization: Ginkgo Bioworks.
Backbone
  Vector backbone: ori-013 - marker | cmR
  Backbone size w/o insert (bp): 1462
  Vector type: Bacterial Expression
Growth in bacteria
  Bacterial resistance: Chloramphenicol, 25 μg/mL
  Growth temperature: 30°C
  Growth strain: DH5alpha
  Copy number: High Copy
Gene/Insert
  Gene/Insert name: SARS-CoV-2 M (membrane) (alt names: membrane glycoprotein; M protein)
  Species: Escherichia coli str. K-12 substr. MG1655; Severe acute respiratory syndrome coronavirus 2
  Insert size (bp): 662
  Mutation: wt
  Entrez Gene: M (a.k.a. GU280_gp05)
  Promoter: Promoter | pT7 ; Operator | lacO ; RBS | T7_rbs ; Start Codon | ATG
  Tag / fusion protein: Cleavable TEV;FLAG_2 (C terminal on backbone)
  Cloning method: Unknown
Resource information
  A portion of this plasmid was derived from a plasmid made by: GinkgoBioworks
Depositor comments: NCBI Reference Sequence: YP_009724393.1
How to cite: pGBW-m4046763 was a gift from Ginkgo Bioworks & Benjie Chen (Addgene plasmid # 145606 ; http://n2t.net/addgene:145606 ; RRID:Addgene_145606)
