[The description below was written by a language model from this plasmid's Addgene catalogue record and pLannotate feature annotations shown in this document.]
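Description:
pGBW-m4046763 is a compact bacterial expression plasmid of about 2.4 kb for producing the SARS-CoV-2 membrane (M) glycoprotein in E. coli. The minimal backbone consists of little more than a high-copy ColE1/pUC-type origin of replication and a chloramphenicol acetyltransferase (cat) gene driven by its own promoter, followed by a lambda t0 terminator. The plasmid is therefore maintained at high copy and selected with chloramphenicol.

The expression cassette uses a T7 promoter immediately followed by a lac operator, then the efficient ribosome binding site from phage T7 gene 10 and an ATG start codon. Transcription depends on T7 RNA polymerase, so expression requires a host that supplies this enzyme. The lac operator allows lac repressor to hold the promoter off until induction with IPTG or lactose. No lacI gene is annotated on the plasmid, so the repressor would have to come from the host. The open reading frame encodes wild-type M protein, the viral envelope component central to virion morphogenesis and assembly through its interactions with other viral proteins. The mention of E. coli alongside SARS-CoV-2 in the species field may reflect codon adaptation or the bacterial regulatory parts, though the record does not say which.

According to the catalogue entry, the C terminus carries a TEV protease cleavage site and a FLAG tag contributed by the backbone. The feature table detects a short FLAG-type epitope segment just downstream of the M coding sequence, while the TEV site is not separately annotated. This arrangement allows immunodetection or affinity capture of the recombinant protein and subsequent tag removal. No terminator is annotated directly after the tagged coding sequence.
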