Features (pLannotate 1.2.2; 9 found; start..end, strand, type, name):
     20..38      +  promoter       T7 promoter: promoter for bacteriophage T7 RNA polymerase
     39..63      +  protein_bind   lac operator: The lac repressor binds to the lac operator to inhibit transcription in E. coli. This inhibition can be relieved by adding lactose or isopropyl-β-D-thiogalactopyranoside (IPTG). lac repressor encoded by lacI
     78..100     +  RBS            RBS: efficient ribosome binding site from bacteriophage T7 gene 10 (Olins and Rangwala, 1989)
    108..773     +  CDS            VME1_SARS2: Experimental evidence at protein level: Swiss-Prot protein existence level 1. Component of the viral envelope that plays a central role in virus morphogenesis and assembly via its interactions with other viral proteins (By similarity). Regulates the localization of S protein at cis-Golgi, the place of virus budding (PubMed:33229438). May act by binding cytoplasmic c-terminus of S (PubMed:33229438). From Severe acute respiratory syndrome coronavirus 2 (2019-nCoV) (SARS-CoV-2).
    794..817     +  CDS            3xFLAG (fragment): three tandem FLAG® epitope tags, followed by an enterokinase cleavage site
    939..1527    +  rep_origin     ori: high-copy-number ColE1/pMB1/pBR322/pUC origin of replication
   1535..1632    +  promoter       cat promoter: promoter of the E. coli cat gene encoding chloramphenicol acetyltransferase
   1633..2289    +  CDS            cat: CAT_ECOLX - Experimental evidence at protein level: Swiss-Prot protein existence level 1. This enzyme is an effector of chloramphenicol resistance in bacteria. From Escherichia coli. This protein is used as a marker in many commonly used cloning vectors, such as pACYC184.
   2363..2397    +  terminator     lambda t0 terminator: minimal transcription terminator from phage lambda (Scholtissek and Grosse, 1987)
>Addgene plasmid #145606 | pGBW-m4046763 | addgene full sequence | sequence record 298330 | Addgene NGS Result
GATCTCGATCCCGCGAAATTAATACGACTCACTATAGGGGAATTGTGAGCGGATAACAATTCCCCTCTAG
AAATAATTTTGTTTAACTTTAAGAAGGAGACTCTTCTATGGCAGATTCCAACGGTACTATTACCGTTGAA
GAGCTTAAAAAGCTCCTTGAACAATGGAACCTAGTAATAGGTTTCCTATTCCTTACATGGATTTGTCTTC
TACAATTTGCCTATGCCAACAGGAATAGGTTTTTGTATATAATTAAGTTAATTTTCCTCTGGCTGTTATG
GCCAGTAACTTTAGCTTGTTTTGTGCTTGCTGCTGTTTACAGAATAAATTGGATCACCGGTGGAATTGCT
ATCGCAATGGCTTGTCTTGTAGGCTTGATGTGGCTCAGCTACTTCATTGCTTCTTTCAGACTGTTTGCGC
GTACGCGTTCCATGTGGTCATTCAATCCAGAAACTAACATTCTTCTCAACGTGCCACTCCATGGCACTAT
TCTGACCAGACCGCTTCTAGAAAGTGAACTCGTAATCGGAGCTGTGATCCTTCGTGGACATCTTCGTATT
GCTGGACACCATCTAGGACGCTGTGACATCAAGGACCTGCCTAAAGAAATCACTGTTGCTACATCACGAA
CGCTTTCTTATTACAAATTGGGAGCTTCGCAGCGTGTAGCAGGTGACTCAGGTTTTGCTGCATACAGTCG
CTACAGGATTGGCAACTATAAATTAAACACAGACCATTCCAGTAGCAGTGACAATATTGCTTTGCTTGTA
CAGGAGAACCTGTACTTTCAAAGCGACTACAAGGATGATGATGACAAATAACCGGCTTATCGGTCAGTTT
CACCTGATTTACGTAAAAACCCGCTTCGGCGGGTTTTTGCTTTTGGAGGGGCAGAAAGATGAATGACTGT
CCACGACGCTATACCCAAAAGAAAAAGCTTGAGATCCTTTTTTTCTGCGCGTAATCTGCTGCTTGCAAAC
AAAAAAACCACCGCTACCAGCGGTGGTTTGTTTGCCGGATCAAGAGCTACCAACTCTTTTTCCGAAGGTA
ACTGGCTTCAGCAGAGCGCAGATACCAAATACTGTTCTTCTAGTGTAGCCGTAGTTAGGCCACCACTTCA
AGAACTCTGTAGCACCGCCTACATACCTCGCTCTGCTAATCCTGTTACCAGTGGCTGCTGCCAGTGGCGA
TAAGTCGTGTCTTACCGGGTTGGACTCAAGACGATAGTTACCGGATAAGGCGCAGCGGTCGGGCTGAACG
GGGGGTTCGTGCACACAGCCCAGCTTGGAGCGAACGACCTACACCGAACTGAGATACCTACAGCGTGAGC
TATGAGAAAGCGCCACGCTTCCCGAAGGGAGAAAGGCGGACAGGTATCCGGTAAGCGGCAGGGTCGGAAC
AGGAGAGCGCACGAGGGAGCTTCCAGGGGGAAACGCCTGGTATCTTTATAGTCCTGTCGGGTTTCGCCAC
CTCTGACTTGAGCGTCGATTTTTGTGATGCTCGTCAGGGGGGCGGAGCCTATGGAAATTGATCGGGCACG
TAAGAGGTTCCAACTTTCACCATAATGAAATAAGATCACTACCGGGCGTATTTTTTGAGTTATCGAGATT
TTCAGGAGCTAAGGAAGCTAAAATGGAGAAAAAAATCACTGGATATACCACCGTTGATATATCCCAATGG
CATCGTAAAGAACATTTTGAGGCATTTCAGTCAGTTGCTCAATGTACCTATAACCAGACCGTTCAGCTGG
ATATTACGGCCTTTTTAAAGACCGTAAAGAAAAATAAGCACAAGTTTTATCCGGCCTTTATTCACATTCT
TGCCCGCCTGATGAATGCTCATCCGGAATTTCGTATGGCAATGAAAGACGGTGAGCTGGTGATATGGGAT
AGTGTTCACCCTTGTTACACCGTTTTCCATGAGCAAACTGAAACGTTTTCATCGCTCTGGAGTGAATACC
ACGACGATTTCCGGCAGTTTCTACACATATATTCGCAAGATGTGGCGTGTTACGGTGAAAACCTGGCCTA
TTTCCCTAAAGGGTTTATTGAGAATATGTTTTTCGTTTCAGCCAATCCCTGGGTGAGTTTCACCAGTTTT
GATTTAAACGTGGCCAATATGGACAACTTCTTCGCCCCCGTTTTCACCATGGGCAAATATTATACGCAAG
GCGACAAGGTGCTGATGCCGCTGGCGATTCAGGTTCATCATGCCGTTTGTGATGGCTTCCATGTCGGCAG
AATGCTTAATGAATTACAACAGTACTGCGATGAGTGGCAGGGCGGGGCGTAATTTGATATCGAGCTCGCT
TGGACTCCTGTTGATAGATCCAGTAATGACCTCAGAACTCCATCTGGATTTGTTCAGAACGCTCGGTTGC
CGCCGGGCGTTTTTTATTGGTCATC
